Addgene plasmid #146548: pT7-EGFP-C1-HsPatL1-mut1_I
Purpose: Mammalian Expression of HsPatL1-mut1
Depositing lab: Elisa Izaurralde. Depositing organization: Max Planck Institute for Developmental Biology. Publication: The C-terminal alpha-alpha superhelix of Pat is required for mRNA decapping in metazoa. Braun JE, Tritschler F, Haas G, Igreja C, Truffault V, Weichenrieder O, Izaurralde E. EMBO J. 2010 Jul 21. 29(14):2368-80. 10.1038/emboj.2010.124 PubMed 20543818.
Backbone
  Vector backbone: Unknown
  Vector type: Mammalian Expression
Growth in bacteria
  Bacterial resistance: Kanamycin, 50 μg/mL
  Growth temperature: 37°C
  Growth strain: DH5alpha
  Copy number: High Copy
Gene/Insert
  Gene/Insert name: HsPatL1-mut1
  Species: H. sapiens (human)
  Entrez Gene: PATL1 (a.k.a. Pat1b, hPat1b)
  Cloning method: Unknown
Terms and licenses: Academic/Nonprofit Terms; Industry Terms: Not Available to Industry
Depositor comments: ORF extracted from NCBI: NM_152716.2 Plasmids from this collection were made available to the research community and donated after the lab closed. Please note that the sequence provided by the depositing laboratory may be theoretical/predicted or based on Sanger sequencing results. There may be discrepancies between sequencing results obtained by Addgene and the depositor sequence. If an Addgene verified sequence is not available, please contact before placing your order to request that our lab fully sequence the plasmid.
How to cite: pT7-EGFP-C1-HsPatL1-mut1_I was a gift from Elisa Izaurralde (Addgene plasmid # 146548 ; http://n2t.net/addgene:146548 ; RRID:Addgene_146548)
