[The description below was written by a language model from this plasmid's Addgene catalogue record and pLannotate feature annotations shown in this document.]
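Description:
pT7-EGFP-C1-HsPatL1-mut1_I is a 7,045 nt mammalian expression plasmid encoding a mutant form of human PATL1 (also called Pat1b) fused to the C-terminus of EGFP. The catalogue lists the backbone as unknown, but the name and feature layout are consistent with an EGFP-C1-type vector into which a T7 promoter has been added. It is maintained at high copy in E. coli through a ColE1/pUC-type origin and also carries an f1 origin for single-stranded DNA production. A single Tn5 NeoR/KanR gene serves both hosts. A bacterial (bla-type) promoter drives it for kanamycin selection in E. coli, and the SV40 enhancer/early promoter drives it for G418 selection in mammalian cells. Its transcript is terminated by the HSV TK polyadenylation signal.

The expression cassette uses the human CMV immediate-early enhancer and promoter, followed by a T7 promoter that would also allow transcription of the fusion by T7 RNA polymerase. The EGFP coding sequence runs through a short remnant of the multiple cloning site directly into the PATL1 open reading frame, and the SV40 poly(A) signal ends the transcript. The depositor notes that the ORF was derived from an NCBI reference mRNA, but the record does not state which residues are altered in "mut1". Several short annotated fragments (HIV-1 LTR, large T antigen, ble, bGH poly(A)) are probably incidental similarity matches within backbone sequence rather than functional elements. The associated publication concerns the role of the Pat C-terminal domain in metazoan mRNA decapping. The construct is therefore suited to expressing a fluorescently tagged PatL1 mutant in cultured cells, for example to follow its localisation or interactions. The depositor sequence may be theoretical rather than experimentally verified.
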