Features (pLannotate 1.2.2; 17 found; start..end, strand, type, name):
     61..364     +  enhancer       CMV enhancer: human cytomegalovirus immediate early enhancer
    365..568     +  promoter       CMV promoter: human cytomegalovirus (CMV) immediate early promoter
    564..597     +  LTR            5' LTR (truncated) (fragment): truncated 5' long terminal repeat (LTR) from HIV-1
    613..631     +  promoter       T7 promoter: promoter for bacteriophage T7 RNA polymerase
    665..1381    +  CDS            EGFP: EGFP is a basic (constitutively fluorescent) green fluorescent protein published in 1996, derived from Aequorea victoria. It is reported to be a rapidly-maturing weak dimer with moderate acid sensitivity.
   1382..1402    +  misc_feature   MCS (fragment): multiple cloning site
   1403..3712    +  CDS            PATL1: PATL1_HUMAN - Experimental evidence at protein level: Swiss-Prot protein existence level 1. (Microbial infection) In case of infection, required for translation and replication of hepatitis C virus (HCV). From Homo sapiens (Human).
   3726..3810    +  CDS            large T antigen (fragment): large T antigen from SV40 (simian virus 40)
   3833..3954    +  polyA_signal   SV40 poly(A) signal: SV40 polyadenylation signal
   3988..4416    -  rep_origin     f1 ori (sequence partly withheld): f1 bacteriophage origin of replication; arrow indicates direction of (+) strand synthesis
   4443..4547    +  promoter       AmpR promoter: bla
   4549..4906    +  promoter       SV40 promoter: SV40 enhancer and early promoter
   4941..5735    +  CDS            NeoR/KanR: aminoglycoside phosphotransferase from Tn5; aph(3')-II (or nptII); confers resistance to neomycin, kanamycin, and G418 (Geneticin®)
   5756..5908    +  CDS            ble (fragment): BLE_KLEPN - Experimental evidence at protein level: Swiss-Prot protein existence level 1. Binding protein with a strong affinity to the bleomycin family of antibiotics. Binds to CL990; an antimitotic-antibiotic compound. From Klebsiella pneumoniae.
   5967..6014    +  polyA_signal   HSV TK poly(A) signal: herpes simplex virus thymidine kinase polyadenylation signal (Cole and Stacy, 1985)
   6105..6121    -  polyA_signal   bGH poly(A) signal (fragment): bovine growth hormone polyadenylation signal
   6343..6931    +  rep_origin     ori: high-copy-number ColE1/pMB1/pBR322/pUC origin of replication
>Addgene plasmid #146548 | pT7-EGFP-C1-HsPatL1-mut1_I | depositor full sequence | sequence record 288994 | Full Sequence
TAGTTATTAATAGTAATCAATTACGGGGTCATTAGTTCATAGCCCATATATGGAGTTCCGCGTTACATAA
CTTACGGTAAATGGCCCGCCTGGCTGACCGCCCAACGACCCCCGCCCATTGACGTCAATAATGACGTATG
TTCCCATAGTAACGCCAATAGGGACTTTCCATTGACGTCAATGGGTGGAGTATTTACGGTAAACTGCCCA
CTTGGCAGTACATCAAGTGTATCATATGCCAAGTACGCCCCCTATTGACGTCAATGACGGTAAATGGCCC
GCCTGGCATTATGCCCAGTACATGACCTTATGGGACTTTCCTACTTGGCAGTACATCTACGTATTAGTCA
TCGCTATTACCATGGTGATGCGGTTTTGGCAGTACATCAATGGGCGTGGATAGCGGTTTGACTCACGGGG
ATTTCCAAGTCTCCACCCCATTGACGTCAATGGGAGTTTGTTTTGGCACCAAAATCAACGGGACTTTCCA
AAATGTCGTAACAACTCCGCCCCATTGACGCAAATGGGCGGTAGGCGTGTACGGTGGGAGGTCTATATAA
GCAGAGCTCTCTGGCTAACTAGAGAACCCACTGCTTACTGGCTTATCGAAATTAATACGACTCACTATAG
GGAGACCCAAGCTCTAGCGCTACCGGTCGCCACCATGGTGAGCAAGGGCGAGGAGCTGTTCACCGGGGTG
GTGCCCATCCTGGTCGAGCTGGACGGCGACGTAAACGGCCACAAGTTCAGCGTGTCCGGCGAGGGCGAGG
GCGATGCCACCTACGGCAAGCTGACCCTGAAGTTCATCTGCACCACCGGCAAGCTGCCCGTGCCCTGGCC
CACCCTCGTGACCACCCTGACCTACGGCGTGCAGTGCTTCAGCCGCTACCCCGACCACATGAAGCAGCAC
GACTTCTTCAAGTCCGCCATGCCCGAAGGCTACGTCCAGGAGCGCACCATCTTCTTCAAGGACGACGGCA
ACTACAAGACCCGCGCCGAGGTGAAGTTCGAGGGCGACACCCTGGTGAACCGCATCGAGCTGAAGGGCAT
CGACTTCAAGGAGGACGGCAACATCCTGGGGCACAAGCTGGAGTACAACTACAACAGCCACAACGTCTAT
ATCATGGCCGACAAGCAGAAGAACGGCATCAAGGTGAACTTCAAGATCCGCCACAACATCGAGGACGGCA
GCGTGCAGCTCGCCGACCACTACCAGCAGAACACCCCCATCGGCGACGGCCCCGTGCTGCTGCCCGACAA
CCACTACCTGAGCACCCAGTCCGCCCTGAGCAAAGACCCCAACGAGAAGCGCGATCACATGGTCCTGCTG
GAGTTCGTGACCGCCGCCGGGATCACTCTCGGCATGGACGAGCTGTACAAGTCCGGACTCAGATCTCGAG
CTATGTTCCGCTACGAGTCTTTGGAGGATTGTCCTCTGGATGAAGATGAAGATGCATTTCAGGGACTGGG
AGAAGAAGATGAAGAGATTGATCAATTCAATGATGATACATTTGGGTCAGGTGCAGTTGATGATGATTGG
CAGGAAGCACATGAGCGCCTGGCTGAATTGGAAGAAAAGCTACCAGTGGCAGTTAATGAACAAACAGGCA
ATGGAGAGAGAGATGAAATGGACTTGTTGGGTGACCATGAGGAGAATCTGGCAGAAAGGCTCAGTAAGAT
GGTGATTGAAAATGAACTAGAAGATCCAGCTATTATGAGGGCAGTGCAGACCAGGCCAGTTTTACAACCC
CAACCAGGAAGTCTGAATTCCAGTATCTGGGATGGATCTGAAGTTCTGAGGCGAATCCGAGGACCACTGC
TTGCTCAGGAAATGCCTACAGTGTCTGTATTAGAATATGCTTTGCCTCAGAGGCCCCCCCAGGGTCCAGA
AGATGATCGGGACCTTTCTGAACGAGCATTACCAAGGCGGTCAACTTCACCTATCATTGGCAGTCCTCCT
GTTAGAGCTGTCCCCATAGGCACCCCACCTAAACAGATGGCTGTACCCAGCTTCACCCAACAGATTCTGT
GTCCGAAGCCTGTCCATGTTCGGCCCCCAATGCCACCTCGTTATCCTGCTCCCTATGGTGAGAGGATGTC
TCCAAACCAGCTCTGCAGTGTCCCGAACTCTTCCCTCCTGGGTCACCCTTTTCCTCCTAGTGTTCCTCCT
GTTCTCAGCCCCCTCCAGAGAGCACAGCTTCTTGGAGGAGCACAGCTACAGCCTGGACGGATGTCTCCCA
GCCAGTTTGCACGGGTCCCTGGATTTGTTGGTAGTCCACTTGCTGCCATGAATCCCAAGTTGCTACAAGG
GCGAGTTGGGCAGATGCTTCCCCCAGCACCAGGCTTCCGTGCCTTCTTTAGTGCTCCACCCTCCGCTACA
CCACCTCCACAGCAGCACCCTCCTGGCCCAGGACCCCACCTGCAAAACCTAAGATCTCAGGCCCCAATGT
TTAGACCGGACACAACTCACCTCCATCCACAGCACCGTCGACTCTTGCATCAGAGACAGCAACAGAATAG
AAGTCAGCATCGGAATCTCAATGGTGCGGGAGATAGAGGAAGTCACCGGAGCAGTCATCAAGATCATCTC
CGAAAGGATCCATATGCCAATCTCATGTTGCAGCGGGAAAAGGATTGGGTCTCTAAAATCCAGATGATGC
AACTGCAAAGCACTGATCCCTACCTGGATGATTTTTATTACCAGAATTACTTTGAAAAACTGGAGAAACT
GTCAGCTGCTGAAGAAATACAAGGTGATGGCCCTAAGAAGGAGCGCACCAAGCTTATCACCCCTCAGGTG
GCCAAACTGGAGCACGCCTATAAGCCAGTGCAATTTGAGGGCTCTTTGGGAAAGCTTACCGTTTCTAGTG
TGAATAATCCCCGAAAAATGATTGATGCTGTTGTGACATCTCGGAGTGAGGATGATGAGACAAAAGAAAA
ACAAGTTCGAGACAAGGCAGCAAAAACCCTTGTTATAATTGAGAAAACCTACAGCTTACTCCTTGATGTG
GAGGACTATGAAAGACGTTATCTCCTAAGTCTGGAAGAAGAGCGACCTGCCCTAATGGATGACAGAAAGC
ACAAAATTTGTAGCATGTATGACAACTTAAGGGGGAAATTGCCTGGACAAGAGAGGCCTAGTGATGACCA
CTTTGTACAGATCATGTGTATCGCAAAAGGGAAGGCAATGGTTGCCCGTATTCTTCCTTTCCTCTCCACA
GAGCAAGCAGCTGACATTCTCATGACAACAGCCAGGAACCTCCCTTTCCTTATCGCAGCAGATGCACAAG
ATGAGGTGCTGCCATGCTTACTGAGTCCCTTCTCTCTCCTTCTCTATCATCTTCCATCAGTGAGTATCAC
CAGCCTTTTGCGACAGCTAATGAACCTACCTCAAAGTGCAGCTACACCAGCACTCTCCAATCCTCACCTC
ACTGCTGTGCTCCAGAACAAGTTTGGCCTGTCACTGCTCCTCATCCTCCTGAGCCGTGGTGAAGACCTAC
AGAGTTCAGACCCTGCTACAGAATCAACACAAAATAATCAGTGGACGGAGGTGATGTTCATGGCAACACG
AGAACTTCTGCGGATTCCCCAAGCAGCCCTGGCCAAGCCAATCTCTATACCTACAAACCTAGTGTCCCTC
TTTTCTCGCTATGTTGACCGGCAGAAACTGAACTTGCTGGAGACAAAACTGCAGCTAGTTCAGGGGATAC
GATAATCTAGATAACTGATCATAATCAGCCATACCACATTTGTAGAGGTTTTACTTGCTTTAAAAAACCT
CCCACACCTCCCCCTGAACCTGAAACATAAAATGAATGCAATTGTTGTTGTTAACTTGTTTATTGCAGCT
TATAATGGTTACAAATAAAGCAATAGCATCACAAATTTCACAAATAAAGCATTTTTTTCACTGCATTCTA
GTTGTGGTTTGTCCAAACTCATCAATGTATCTTAACGCGTAAATTGTAAGCGTTAATATTTTGTTAAAAT
TCGCGTTAAATTTTTGTTAAATCAGCTCATTTTTTAACCAATAGGCCGAAATCGGCAAAATCCCTTATAA
ATCAAAAGAATAGACCGAGATAGGGT
[37 nt withheld, positions 4087-4123]
AAAGAACGTGGACTCCAACGTCAAAGG
[49 nt withheld, positions 4151-4199]
T
[91 nt withheld, positions 4201-4291]
G
[124 nt withheld, positions 4293-4416]
CAGGTGGCACTTTTCGGGGAAATGTGCGCGGAACCCCTATTTGTTTATTTTTCTAAATACATTCAAATAT
GTATCCGCTCATGAGACAATAACCCTGATAAATGCTTCAATAATATTGAAAAAGGAAGAGTCCTGAGGCG
GAAAGAACCAGCTGTGGAATGTGTGTCAGTTAGGGTGTGGAAAGTCCCCAGGCTCCCCAGCAGGCAGAAG
TATGCAAAGCATGCATCTCAATTAGTCAGCAACCAGGTGTGGAAAGTCCCCAGGCTCCCCAGCAGGCAGA
AGTATGCAAAGCATGCATCTCAATTAGTCAGCAACCATAGTCCCGCCCCTAACTCCGCCCATCCCGCCCC
TAACTCCGCCCAGTTCCGCCCATTCTCCGCCCCATGGCTGACTAATTTTTTTTATTTATGCAGAGGCCGA
GGCCGCCTCGGCCTCTGAGCTATTCCAGAAGTAGTGAGGAGGCTTTTTTGGAGGCCTAGGCTTTTGCAAA
GATCGATCAAGAGACAGGATGAGGATCGTTTCGCATGATTGAACAAGATGGATTGCACGCAGGTTCTCCG
GCCGCTTGGGTGGAGAGGCTATTCGGCTATGACTGGGCACAACAGACAATCGGCTGCTCTGATGCCGCCG
TGTTCCGGCTGTCAGCGCAGGGGCGCCCGGTTCTTTTTGTCAAGACCGACCTGTCCGGTGCCCTGAATGA
ACTGCAAGACGAGGCAGCGCGGCTATCGTGGCTGGCCACGACGGGCGTTCCTTGCGCAGCTGTGCTCGAC
GTTGTCACTGAAGCGGGAAGGGACTGGCTGCTATTGGGCGAAGTGCCGGGGCAGGATCTCCTGTCATCTC
ACCTTGCTCCTGCCGAGAAAGTATCCATCATGGCTGATGCAATGCGGCGGCTGCATACGCTTGATCCGGC
TACCTGCCCATTCGACCACCAAGCGAAACATCGCATCGAGCGAGCACGTACTCGGATGGAAGCCGGTCTT
GTCGATCAGGATGATCTGGACGAAGAGCATCAGGGGCTCGCGCCAGCCGAACTGTTCGCCAGGCTCAAGG
CGAGCATGCCCGACGGCGAGGATCTCGTCGTGACCCATGGCGATGCCTGCTTGCCGAATATCATGGTGGA
AAATGGCCGCTTTTCTGGATTCATCGACTGTGGCCGGCTGGGTGTGGCGGACCGCTATCAGGACATAGCG
TTGGCTACCCGTGATATTGCTGAAGAGCTTGGCGGCGAATGGGCTGACCGCTTCCTCGTGCTTTACGGTA
TCGCCGCTCCCGATTCGCAGCGCATCGCCTTCTATCGCCTTCTTGACGAGTTCTTCTGAGCGGGACTCTG
GGGTTCGAAATGACCGACCAAGCGACGCCCAACCTGCCATCACGAGATTTCGATTCCACCGCCGCCTTCT
ATGAAAGGTTGGGCTTCGGAATCGTTTTCCGGGACGCCGGCTGGATGATCCTCCAGCGCGGGGATCTCAT
GCTGGAGTTCTTCGCCCACCCTAGGGGGAGGCTAACTGAAACACGGAAGGAGACAATACCGGAAGGAACC
CGCGCTATGACGGCAATAAAAAGACAGAATAAAACGCACGGTGTTGGGTCGTTTGTTCATAAACGCGGGG
TTCGGTCCCAGGGCTGGCACTCTGTCGATACCCCACCGAGACCCCATTGGGGCCAATACGCCCGCGTTTC
TTCCTTTTCCCCACCCCACCCCCCAAGTTCGGGTGAAGGCCCAGGGCTCGCAGCCAACGTCGGGGCGGCA
GGCCCTGCCATAGCCTCAGGTTACTCATATATACTTTAGATTGATTTAAAACTTCATTTTTAATTTAAAA
GGATCTAGGTGAAGATCCTTTTTGATAATCTCATGACCAAAATCCCTTAACGTGAGTTTTCGTTCCACTG
AGCGTCAGACCCCGTAGAAAAGATCAAAGGATCTTCTTGAGATCCTTTTTTTCTGCGCGTAATCTGCTGC
TTGCAAACAAAAAAACCACCGCTACCAGCGGTGGTTTGTTTGCCGGATCAAGAGCTACCAACTCTTTTTC
CGAAGGTAACTGGCTTCAGCAGAGCGCAGATACCAAATACTGTCCTTCTAGTGTAGCCGTAGTTAGGCCA
CCACTTCAAGAACTCTGTAGCACCGCCTACATACCTCGCTCTGCTAATCCTGTTACCAGTGGCTGCTGCC
AGTGGCGATAAGTCGTGTCTTACCGGGTTGGACTCAAGACGATAGTTACCGGATAAGGCGCAGCGGTCGG
GCTGAACGGGGGGTTCGTGCACACAGCCCAGCTTGGAGCGAACGACCTACACCGAACTGAGATACCTACA
GCGTGAGCTATGAGAAAGCGCCACGCTTCCCGAAGGGAGAAAGGCGGACAGGTATCCGGTAAGCGGCAGG
GTCGGAACAGGAGAGCGCACGAGGGAGCTTCCAGGGGGAAACGCCTGGTATCTTTATAGTCCTGTCGGGT
TTCGCCACCTCTGACTTGAGCGTCGATTTTTGTGATGCTCGTCAGGGGGGCGGAGCCTATGGAAAAACGC
CAGCAACGCGGCCTTTTTACGGTTCCTGGCCTTTTGCTGGCCTTTTGCTCACATGTTCTTTCCTGCGTTA
TCCCCTGATTCTGTGGATAACCGTATTACCGCCATGCAT
